>Addgene plasmid #196669 | pWzyE-His | addgene full sequence | sequence record 389767 | Addgene NGS Result
CCAACAGTCCCCCGGCCACGGGGCCTGCCACCATACCCACGCCGAAACAAGCGCTCATGAGCCCGAAGTG
GCGAGCCCGATCTTCCCCATCGGTGATGTCGGCGATATAGGCGCCAGCAACCGCACCTGTGGCGCCGGTG
ATGCCGGCCACGATGCGTCCGGCGTAGAGGATCTGCTCATGTTTGACAGCTTATCATCGATGCATAATGT
GCCTGTCAAATGGACGAAGCAGGGATTCTGCAAACCCTATGCTACTCCGTCAAGCCGTCAATTGTCTGAT
TCGTTACCAATTATGACAACTTGACGGCTACATCATTCACTTTTTCTTCACAACCGGCACGGAACTCGCT
CGGGCTGGCCCCGGTGCATTTTTTAAATACCCGCGAGAAATAGAGTTGATCGTCAAAACCAACATTGCGA
CCGACGGTGGCGATAGGCATCCGGGTGGTGCTCAAAAGCAGCTTCGCCTGGCTGATACGTTGGTCCTCGC
GCCAGCTTAAGACGCTAATCCCTAACTGCTGGCGGAAAAGATGTGACAGACGCGACGGCGACAAGCAAAC
ATGCTGTGCGACGCTGGCGATATCAAAATTGCTGTCTGCCAGGTGATCGCTGATGTACTGACAAGCCTCG
CGTACCCGATTATCCATCGGTGGATGGAGCGACTCGTTAATCGCTTCCATGCGCCGCAGTAACAATTGCT
CAAGCAGATTTATCGCCAGCAGCTCCGAATAGCGCCCTTCCCCTTGCCCGGCGTTAATGATTTGCCCAAA
CAGGTCGCTGAAATGCGGCTGGTGCGCTTCATCCGGGCGAAAGAACCCCGTATTGGCAAATATTGACGGC
CAGTTAAGCCATTCATGCCAGTAGGCGCGCGGACGAAAGTAAACCCACTGGTGATACCATTCGCGAGCCT
CCGGATGACGACCGTAGTGATGAATCTCTCCTGGCGGGAACAGCAAAATATCACCCGGTCGGCAAACAAA
TTCTCGTCCCTGATTTTTCACCACCCCCTGACCGCGAATGGTGAGATTGAGAATATAACCTTTCATTCCC
AGCGGTCGGTCGATAAAAAAATCGAGATAACCGTTGGCCTCAATCGGCGTTAAACCCGCCACCAGATGGG
CATTAAACGAGTATCCCGGCAGCAGGGGATCATTTTGCGCTTCAGCCATACTTTTCATACTCCCGCCATT
CAGAGAAGAAACCAATTGTCCATATTGCATCAGACATTGCCGTCACTGCGTCTTTTACTGGCTCTTCTCG
CTAACCAAACCGGTAACCCCGCTTATTAAAAGCATTCTGTAACAAAGCGGGACCAAAGCCATGACAAAAA
CGCGTAACAAAAGTGTCTATAATCACGGCAGAAAAGTCCACATTGATTATTTGCACGGCGTCACACTTTG
CTATGCCATAGCATTTTTATCCATAAGATTAGCGGATCTTACCTGACGCTTTTTATCGCAACTCTCTACT
GTTTCTCCATACCCGTTTTTTTGGGCTAGCAGGAGGAATACACCATGGCGCTTGGGCAATTTGGAGGGCT
GTTTGTCGTCTACCTGATTTCAGTCATCTTCATCCTGAGCTTGACCTGGATGGAGTTTCGGCGCGTACGT
TTTAACTTTAACGTGCTGTTCTCGCTGCTCTATTTATTGACGTTCTATTTTGGTTTTCCCTTTACCTGCG
TGCTGGTGTTCCGGTTTGGCGTTGAAGTCGTCCCCGTGCAGTATCTGCTTCAGGCGATGTTGTCCGCAAC
GGCGTTCTATGCTGTCTATTACGTCAGCTACAAGACGCGACTACGCCAGAAAACCTCCGTGCCGCGTGCT
CCACTCCTGACGGTGAACCGAGTTGAAGCTAATCTGACCTGGCTGCTGCTGGCGTTGATTGCGGTAGCCA
CCGTCGGTATTTTCTTCCTCAACAATGGCTTCCTGCTGTTTAAGCTGCGCTCTTACAGCCAGATATTCTC
TAGCGATGTGTCCGGTGTGGCGTTGAAACGCTTTTTCTACTTCTTCATTCCGGCAATGCTGGTGGTGTAT
TTCCTGCGCCAGACGCAGCGAGCGTGGCTACTGTTCCTCATCGGAACGGTCGCATTTGGAATGCTGACAT
ATGTGATTGTCGGCGGGACGCGCGCGAATCTGATCATTGCCTTCGCCCTATTTCTGTTTATTGGCATTGT
GCGTGGTTGGATTACGCTCTGGATGTTGGTCGCTGCTGGGATATTTGGTATTGTCGGGATGTTCTGGCTG
GCGCTGAAGCGCTATGGGCTGGACGTCAGCGGTGATTACGCATTTTATACCTTCCTCTATTTAACTCGTG
ACACCTTCTCGCCCTGGGAGAATCTGGCGCTGCTGTGGCAGAATTATGACAAGATTGAGTTTCAGGGGCT
GGCACCGATTGCTCGTGATTTCTACGTCTTTATTCCCTCCTGGCTATGGCCTGACCGTCCGAATCTGGTG
TTAAACAGCGCGAACTATTTCACCTGGGAAGTGTTGAATAACCACTCTGGGCTGGCGATATCCCCTACGC
TGTTAGGCTCGCTGGTGGTGATGGGCGGCGTGCTATTTATCCCGTTGGGTGCGATTGCGGTAGGGCTGGT
TATCAAGTGGTTCGACTGGGTGTACGAGTTAGGGAAGAACGACAGCAATCGCTATAAGGCCGCCATTTTG
CAGGCGTTCTGCTTCGGTGCGGTGTTCAATATTATTGTGCTAACGCGCGAAGGCGTCGATTCCTTTGTTT
CACGTGTGGTGTTTTTCTGTCTGATATTTGGCCTGTGCCTGCTCGTTGCCAAACTGCTTTACTGGCTGCT
GGAAAGCGCCGGACTCATCCGGCAGCGTCTGAGGCGCATGCGCGCCACGCCGCTCGCGCCGACACCCAAT
ACCGTACAGGATCCGGTGATAAAGGAGCAGATACTCGAGGAAAACCTGTATTTTCAGGGCGCGCACCACC
ACCACCACCATCACCATCACCATTGATAACGCTTGGCTGTTTTGGCGGATGAGAGAAGATTTTCAGCCTG
ATACAGATTAAATCAGAACGCAGAAGCGGTCTGATAAAACAGAATTTGCCTGGCGGCAGTAGCGCGGTGG
TCCCACCTGACCCCATGCCGAACTCAGAAGTGAAACGCCGTAGCGCCGATGGTAGTGTGGGGTCTCCCCA
TGCGAGAGTAGGGAACTGCCAGGCATCAAATAAAACGAAAGGCTCAGTCGAAAGACTGGGCCTTTCGTTT
TATCTGTTGTTTGTCGGTGAACGCTCTCCTGAGTAGGACAAATCCGCCGGGAGCGGATTTGAACGTTGCG
AAGCAACGGCCCGGAGGGTGGCGGGCAGGACGCCCGCCATAAACTGCCAGGCATCAAATTAAGCAGAAGG
CCATCCTGACGGATGGCCTTTTTGCGTTTCTACAAACTCTTTTGTTTATTTTTCTAAATACATTCAAATA
TGTATCCGCTCATGAGACAATAACCCTGATAAATGCTTCAATAATATTGAAAAAGGAAGAGTATGAGTAT
TCAACATTTCCGTGTCGCCCTTATTCCCTTTTTTGCGGCATTTTGCCTTCCTGTTTTTGCTCACCCAGAA
ACGCTGGTGAAAGTAAAAGATGCTGAAGATCAGTTGGGTGCACGAGTGGGTTACATCGAACTGGATCTCA
ACAGCGGTAAGATCCTTGAGAGTTTTCGCCCCGAAGAACGTTTTCCAATGATGAGCACTTTTAAAGTTCT
GCTATGTGGCGCGGTATTATCCCGTGTTGACGCCGGGCAAGAGCAACTCGGTCGCCGCATACACTATTCT
CAGAATGACTTGGTTGAGTACTCACCAGTCACAGAAAAGCATCTTACGGATGGCATGACAGTAAGAGAAT
TATGCAGTGCTGCCATAACCATGAGTGATAACACTGCGGCCAACTTACTTCTGACAACGATCGGAGGACC
GAAGGAGCTAACCGCTTTTTTGCACAACATGGGGGATCATGTAACTCGCCTTGATCGTTGGGAACCGGAG
CTGAATGAAGCCATACCAAACGACGAGCGTGACACCACGATGCCTGTAGCAATGGCAACAACGTTGCGCA
AACTATTAACTGGCGAACTACTTACTCTAGCTTCCCGGCAACAATTAATAGACTGGATGGAGGCGGATAA
AGTTGCAGGACCACTTCTGCGCTCGGCCCTTCCGGCTGGCTGGTTTATTGCTGATAAATCTGGAGCCGGT
GAGCGTGGGTCTCGCGGTATCATTGCAGCACTGGGGCCAGATGGTAAGCCCTCCCGTATCGTAGTTATCT
ACACGACGGGGAGTCAGGCAACTATGGATGAACGAAATAGACAGATCGCTGAGATAGGTGCCTCACTGAT
TAAGCATTGGTAACTGTCAGACCAAGTTTACTCATATATACTTTAGATTGATT
[125 nt withheld, positions 4394-4518]
C
[141 nt withheld, positions 4520-4660]
CCTTTGACGTTGGAGTCCACGTTCTTT
[37 nt withheld, positions 4688-4724]
ACCCTATCTCGGGCTATTCTTTTGATTTATAAGGGATTTTGCCGATTTCGGCCTATTGGTTAAAAAATGA
GCTGATTTAACAAAAATTTAACGCGAATTTTAACAAAATATTAACGTTTACAATTTAAAAGGATCTAGGT
GAAGATCCTTTTTGATAATCTCATGACCAAAATCCCTTAACGTGAGTTTTCGTTCCACTGAGCGTCAGAC
CCCGTAGAAAAGATCAAAGGATCTTCTTGAGATCCTTTTTTTCTGCGCGTAATCTGCTGCTTGCAAACAA
AAAAACCACCGCTACCAGCGGTGGTTTGTTTGCCGGATCAAGAGCTACCAACTCTTTTTCCGAAGGTAAC
TGGCTTCAGCAGAGCGCAGATACCAAATACTGTCCTTCTAGTGTAGCCGTAGTTAGGCCACCACTTCAAG
AACTCTGTAGCACCGCCTACATACCTCGCTCTGCTAATCCTGTTACCAGTGGCTGCTGCCAGTGGCGATA
AGTCGTGTCTTACCGGGTTGGACTCAAGACGATAGTTACCGGATAAGGCGCAGCGGTCGGGCTGAACGGG
GGGTTCGTGCACACAGCCCAGCTTGGAGCGAACGACCTACACCGAACTGAGATACCTACAGCGTGAGCTA
TGAGAAAGCGCCACGCTTCCCGAAGGGAGAAAGGCGGACAGGTATCCGGTAAGCGGCAGGGTCGGAACAG
GAGAGCGCACGAGGGAGCTTCCAGGGGGAAACGCCTGGTATCTTTATAGTCCTGTCGGGTTTCGCCACCT
CTGACTTGAGCGTCGATTTTTGTGATGCTCGTCAGGGGGGCGGAGCCTATGGAAAAACGCCAGCAACGCG
GCCTTTTTACGGTTCCTGGCCTTTTGCTGGCCTTTTGCTCACATGTTCTTTCCTGCGTTATCCCCTGATT
CTGTGGATAACCGTATTACCGCCTTTGAGTGAGCTGATACCGCTCGCCGCAGCCGAACGACCGAGCGCAG
CGAGTCAGTGAGCGAGGAAGCGGAAGAGCGCCTGATGCGGTATTTTCTCCTTACGCATCTGTGCGGTATT
TCACACCGCATAGGGTCATGGCTGCGCCCCGACACCCGCCAACACCCGCTGACGCGCCCTGACGGGCTTG
TCTGCTCCCGGCATCCGCTTACAGACAAGCTGTGACCGTCTCCGGGAGCTGCATGTGTCAGAGGTTTTCA
CCGTCATCACCGAAACGCGCGAGGCAGAAGGAGATGGCGC
Features (pLannotate 1.2.2; 16 found; start..end, strand, type, name):
    183..201     +  promoter       tet promoter (fragment): E. coli promoter for tetracycline efflux protein gene
    291..1169    -  CDS            araC: L-arabinose regulatory protein; araC
   1196..1480    +  promoter       araBAD promoter: araBAD; promoter of the L-arabinose operon of E. coli; the araC regulatory gene is transcribed in the opposite direction (Guzman et al., 1995)
   1515..2828    +  CDS            wzyE: WZYE_ECOLI - Also known as wzy. Experimental evidence at protein level: Swiss-Prot protein existence level 1. Probably involved in the polymerization of enterobacterial common antigen (ECA) trisaccharide repeat units. Required for the assembly of the phosphoglyceride-linked form of ECA (ECA(PG)) and the water-soluble cyclic form of ECA (ECA(CYC)). From Escherichia coli (strain K12).
   2910..2930    +  CDS            TEV site: tobacco etch virus (TEV) protease recognition and cleavage site
   2946..2963    +  CDS            6xHis: 6xHis affinity tag
   3058..3173    +  ncRNA          5S rRNA: Accession: RF00001 - 5S ribosomal RNA
   3177..3263    +  terminator     rrnB T1 terminator: Escherichia coli rrnB; transcription terminator T1 from the E. coli rrnB gene
   3355..3382    +  terminator     rrnB T2 terminator: transcription terminator T2 from the E. coli rrnB gene
   3401..3492    +  promoter       AmpR promoter: bla
   3493..4353    +  CDS            AmpR: β-lactamase; bla; confers resistance to ampicillin, carbenicillin, and related antibiotics
   4395..4775    +  rep_origin     M13 ori (sequence partly withheld): M13 bacteriophage origin of replication; arrow indicates direction of (+) strand synthesis
   4961..5549    +  rep_origin     ori: high-copy-number ColE1/pMB1/pBR322/pUC origin of replication
   5735..5786    -  misc_feature   bom (fragment): basis of mobility region from pBR322
   5902..5941    -  CDS            rop (fragment): Rop protein, which maintains plasmids at low copy number; rop
   5942..173     -  CDS            TcR (fragment) (across the origin): tetracycline efflux protein; tet; confers resistance to tetracycline
