[The description below was written by a language model from this plasmid's Addgene catalogue record and pLannotate feature annotations shown in this document.]
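Description:
pWzyE-His is a bacterial expression plasmid built on the pBAD24 backbone for arabinose-inducible production of WzyE from Pectobacterium atrosepticum in E. coli. It is propagated through a high-copy ColE1/pMB1-type origin and selected with ampicillin via the β-lactamase gene (AmpR) under its own promoter. The backbone also carries an M13 phage origin, which allows single-stranded DNA production. Short remnants of pBR322 are annotated as well (bom, rop, and tetracycline-resistance gene and promoter fragments); as partial fragments they are unlikely to be functional.

The wzyE coding region, recorded as about 1.4 kb and cloned between NcoI and XhoI sites that both remain intact, sits downstream of the araBAD promoter. The divergently transcribed araC gene supplies the regulator that represses this promoter without L-arabinose and activates it when the sugar is present, giving tight, titratable expression that suits a potentially toxic integral membrane protein. The backbone fuses a TEV protease cleavage site and a histidine tag to the C-terminus, so the tag can be removed after affinity purification. The catalogue describes this tag as His10, whereas the automated annotation flags only a 6xHis match within that region. Transcription ends at the rrnB T1 and T2 terminators.

The annotation tool labelled the insert by homology to E. coli K-12 WzyE, the probable polymerase of enterobacterial common antigen trisaccharide repeat units, but the catalogue gives the source species as P. atrosepticum. The sequenced record (5,954 nt) is slightly shorter than the stated total of 6,006 bp. The plasmid is intended for overexpression and purification of WzyE, in the context of work on the Wzy polymerase and its complex with the co-polymerase Wzz.
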