Addgene plasmid #196669: pWzyE-His
Purpose: Expression of C-terminally His10-tagged WzyE from Pectobacterium atrosepticum in E.coli
Depositing lab: James Naismith. Depositing organization: Rosalind Franklin Institute. Publication: The lipid linked oligosaccharide polymerase Wzy and its regulating co-polymerase, Wzz, from enterobacterial common antigen biosynthesis form a complex. Weckener M, Woodward LS, Clarke BR, Liu H, Ward PN, Le Bas A, Bhella D, Whitfield C, Naismith JH. Open Biol. 2023 Mar;13(3):220373. doi: 10.1098/rsob.220373. Epub 2023 Mar 22. PubMed 36944376.
Backbone
  Vector backbone: pBAD24
  Backbone size w/o insert (bp): 4617
  Total vector size (bp): 6006
  Vector type: Bacterial Expression
Growth in bacteria
  Bacterial resistance: Ampicillin, 100 μg/mL
  Growth temperature: 37°C
  Growth strain: DH5alpha
  Growth instructions: Protein expression in E. coli C43(DE3).
  Copy number: High Copy
Gene/Insert
  Gene/Insert name: WzyE
  Species: Pectobacterium atrosepticum
  Insert size (bp): 1389
  GenBank ID: 57210867
  Promoter: araBAD
  Tag / fusion protein: TEV cleavable His10 (C terminal on backbone)
  Cloning method: Restriction Enzyme; 5′ cloning site NcoI (not destroyed); 3′ cloning site XhoI (not destroyed)
  Sequencing primers: 5′ pBAD forward; 3′ pBAD reverse
Terms and licenses: Academic/Nonprofit Terms; Industry Terms: Not Available to Industry
How to cite: pWzyE-His was a gift from James Naismith (Addgene plasmid # 196669 ; http://n2t.net/addgene:196669 ; RRID:Addgene_196669)
