>Addgene plasmid #196669 | pWzyE-His | depositor partial sequence | sequence record 389775 | WzyECA
CCATGGCGCTTGGGCAATTTGGAGGGCTGTTTGTCGTCTACCTGATTTCAGTCATCTTCATCCTGAGCTT
GACCTGGATGGAGTTTCGGCGCGTACGTTTTAACTTTAACGTGCTGTTCTCGCTGCTCTATTTATTGACG
TTCTATTTTGGTTTTCCCTTTACCTGCGTGCTGGTGTTCCGGTTTGGCGTTGAAGTCGTCCCCGTGCAGT
ATCTGCTTCAGGCGATGTTGTCCGCAACGGCGTTCTATGCTGTCTATTACGTCAGCTACAAGACGCGACT
ACGCCAGAAAACCTCCGTGCCGCGTGCTCCACTCCTGACGGTGAACCGAGTTGAAGCTAATCTGACCTGG
CTGCTGCTGGCGTTGATTGCGGTAGCCACCGTCGGTATTTTCTTCCTCAACAATGGCTTCCTGCTGTTTA
AGCTGCGCTCTTACAGCCAGATATTCTCTAGCGATGTGTCCGGTGTGGCGTTGAAACGCTTTTTCTACTT
CTTCATTCCGGCAATGCTGGTGGTGTATTTCCTGCGCCAGACGCAGCGAGCGTGGCTACTGTTCCTCATC
GGAACGGTCGCATTTGGAATGCTGACATATGTGATTGTCGGCGGGACGCGCGCGAATCTGATCATTGCCT
TCGCCCTATTTCTGTTTATTGGCATTGTGCGTGGTTGGATTACGCTCTGGATGTTGGTCGCTGCTGGGAT
ATTTGGTATTGTCGGGATGTTCTGGCTGGCGCTGAAGCGCTATGGGCTGGACGTCAGCGGTGATTACGCA
TTTTATACCTTCCTCTATTTAACTCGTGACACCTTCTCGCCCTGGGAGAATCTGGCGCTGCTGTGGCAGA
ATTATGACAAGATTGAGTTTCAGGGGCTGGCACCGATTGCTCGTGATTTCTACGTCTTTATTCCCTCCTG
GCTATGGCCTGACCGTCCGAATCTGGTGTTAAACAGCGCGAACTATTTCACCTGGGAAGTGTTGAATAAC
CACTCTGGGCTGGCGATATCCCCTACGCTGTTAGGCTCGCTGGTGGTGATGGGCGGCGTGCTATTTATCC
CGTTGGGTGCGATTGCGGTAGGGCTGGTTATCAAGTGGTTCGACTGGGTGTACGAGTTAGGGAAGAACGA
CAGCAATCGCTATAAGGCCGCCATTTTGCAGGCGTTCTGCTTCGGTGCGGTGTTCAATATTATTGTGCTA
ACGCGCGAAGGCGTCGATTCCTTTGTTTCACGTGTGGTGTTTTTCTGTCTGATATTTGGCCTGTGCCTGC
TCGTTGCCAAACTGCTTTACTGGCTGCTGGAAAGCGCCGGACTCATCCGGCAGCGTCTGAGGCGCATGCG
CGCCACGCCGCTCGCGCCGACACCCAATACCGTACAGGATCCGGTGATAAAGGAGCAGATACTCGAG
